>Addgene plasmid #69507 | Cav3-YFP | addgene partial sequence | sequence record 124473 | CMV-F 5'-CGCAAATGGGCGGTAGGCGTG-3'
AGAGCTGGTTTAGTGAACCGTCAGATCCGCTAGCGCTACCGGACTCAGATCTCGAGCTCAAGCTTCGAAT
TCTGCAGTCGACGGTACCACCATGATGACCGAAGAGCACACGGATCTGGAAGCTCGGATCATCAAGGACA
TTCACTGCAAGGAGATAGACTTGGTGAACCGCGACCCCAAGAACATCAATGAGGACATTGTGAAGGTAGA
TTTTGAAGACGTGATTGCGGAGCCCGAGGGCACCTACAGCTTCGACGGTGTATGGAAGGTGAGCTTCACC
ACGTTCACCGTCTCCAAGTACTGGTGCTACCGCCTGTTGTCTACACTGCTGGGTGTTCCACTGGCCCTGC
TCTGGGGATTCCTGTTCGCCTGTATCTCCTTCTGCCACATCTGGGCCGTGGTGCCCTGCATTAAGAGCTA
CCTGATCGAGATCCAGTGCATCAGCCACATCTACTCACTGTGTATCCGCACCTTCTGCAACCCGCTCTTC
GCTGCGTTGGGCCAGGTCTGCAGCAACATTAAGGTGGTGCTGCGAAGGGAAGGCCGGGATCCACCGGTCG
CCACCATGGTGAGCAAGGGCGAGGAGCTGTTCACCGGGGTGGTGCCCATCCTGGTCGAGCTGGACGGCGA
CGTAAACGGCCACAAGTTCAGCGTGTCCGGCGAGGGCGAGGGCGATGCCACCTACGGCAAGCTGACCCTG
AAGTTCATCTGCACCACCGGCAAGCTGCCCGTGCCCTGGCCCACCCTCGTGACCACCTTCGGCTACGGCC
TGCAGTGCTTCGCCCGCTACCCCGACCACATGAAGCAGCACGACTTCTTCAAGTCCGCCATGCCCGAAGG
CTACGTCCAGGAGCGCACCATCTTCTTCAAGGACGACGGCAACTACAAGACC
