>Addgene plasmid #69507 | Cav3-YFP | addgene partial sequence | sequence record 124527 | EGFP-N 5'-CGTCGCCGTCCAGCTCGACCAG-3'
CCATGGTGGCGACCGGTGGATCCCGGCCTTCCCTTCGCAGCACCACCTTAATGTTGCTGCAGACCTGGCC
CAACGCAGCGAAGAGCGGGTTGCAGAAGGTGCGGATACACAGTGAGTAGATGTGGCTGATGCACTGGATC
TCGATCAGGTAGCTCTTAATGCAGGGCACCACGGCCCAGATGTGGCAGAAGGAGATACAGGCGAACAGGA
ATCCCCAGAGCAGGGCCAGTGGAACACCCAGCAGTGTAGACAACAGGCGGTAGCACCAGTACTTGGAGAC
GGTGAACGTGGTGAAGCTCACCTTCCATACACCGTCGAAGCTGTAGGTGCCCTCGGGCTCCGCAATCACG
TCTTCAAAATCTACCTTCACAATGTCCTCATTGATGTTCTTGGGGTCGCGGTTCACCAAGTCTATCTCCT
TGCAGTGAATGTCCTTGATGATCCGAGCTTCCAGATCCGTGTGCTCTTCGGTCATCATGGTGGTACCGTC
GACTGCAGAATTCGAAGCTTGAGCTCGAGATCTGAGTCCGGTAGCGCTAGCGGATCTGACGGTTCACTAA
ACCAGCTCTGCTTATATAGACCTCCCACCGTACACGCCTACCGCCCATTTGCGTCAATGGGGCGGAGTTG
TTACGACATTTTGGAAAGTCCCGTTGATTTTGGTGCCAAAACAAACTCCCATTGACGTCAATGGGGTGGA
GACTTGGAAATCCCCGTGAGTCAAACCGCTATCCACGCCCATTGATGTACTGCCAAAACCGCATCACCAT
GGTAATAGCGATGACTAATACGTAGATGTACTGCCAAGTAGGAAAGTCCCATAAGGTCATGTACTGG
