[The description below was written by a language model from this plasmid's Addgene catalogue record.]
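Description:
Cav3-YFP is a mammalian expression plasmid built on the Clontech pEYFP-N1 backbone, carrying the mouse caveolin-3 (Cav3) coding sequence fused in frame to enhanced yellow fluorescent protein. The 456 bp insert sits in the multiple cloning site upstream of the EYFP reading frame supplied by the backbone, so the fluorescent tag is attached to the C terminus of caveolin-3. The record lists the cloning sites only tentatively, as probably KpnI at the 5′ end and BamHI at the 3′ end, both retained. Transcription of the fusion is driven by the CMV promoter, which gives strong constitutive expression in a wide range of mammalian cell types. The stated sizes are about 4.7 kb for the empty backbone and 4856 bp for the whole plasmid; these figures do not add up exactly with the insert length, so they should be treated as approximate.

The plasmid is maintained in E. coli as a high-copy construct under kanamycin selection, and the same resistance cassette confers neomycin resistance in mammalian cells, allowing stable transfectants to be selected with G418. No feature table is provided, so further backbone elements are not documented here beyond what the catalogue fields state.

Caveolin-3 is the muscle-type member of the caveolin family of membrane proteins that form caveolae. According to the record, the construct is intended for expressing fluorescently tagged caveolin-3 in mammalian cells, which allows its localisation and dynamics to be followed by fluorescence microscopy. The associated work concerned the regulated association of caveolins with lipid bodies.
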