Addgene plasmid #69507: Cav3-YFP
Purpose: Expression of fluorescently tagged Caveolin-3 in mammalian cells
Depositing lab: Rob Parton. Publication: Dynamic and regulated association of caveolin with lipid bodies: modulation of lipid body motility and function by a dominant negative mutant. Pol A, Martin S, Fernandez MA, Ferguson C, Carozzi A, Luetterforst R, Enrich C, Parton RG. Mol Biol Cell. 2004 Jan;15(1):99-110. Epub 2003 Oct 3. 10.1091/mbc.e03-06-0368 PubMed 14528016.
Backbone
  Vector backbone: pEYFP-N1
  Backbone manufacturer: Clontech
  Backbone size w/o insert (bp): 4700
  Total vector size (bp): 4856
  Vector type: Mammalian Expression
  Selectable markers: Neomycin (select with G418)
Growth in bacteria
  Bacterial resistance: Kanamycin, 50 μg/mL
  Growth temperature: 37°C
  Growth strain: DH5alpha
  Copy number: High Copy
Gene/Insert
  Gene/Insert name: Cav3
  Species: M. musculus (mouse)
  Insert size (bp): 456
  Entrez Gene: Cav3 (a.k.a. Cav-3, M-cav)
  Promoter: CMV
  Tag / fusion protein: EYFP (C terminal on backbone)
  Cloning method: Restriction Enzyme; 5′ cloning site Unknown Prob Kpn1 (not destroyed); 3′ cloning site Unknown Prob BamH1 (not destroyed)
  Sequencing primers: 5′ EGFPN forward; 3′ eGFPN reverse
Terms and licenses: Academic/Nonprofit Terms; Industry Terms: Not Available to Industry
How to cite: Cav3-YFP was a gift from Rob Parton (Addgene plasmid # 69507 ; http://n2t.net/addgene:69507 ; RRID:Addgene_69507)
